>Addgene plasmid #225235 | pAAV-GFAP-iPASnFR-L | addgene full sequence | sequence record 445242 | Addgene NGS Result
CCTGCAGGCAGCTGCGCGCTCGCTCGCTCACTGAGGCCGCCCGGGCGTCGGGCGACCTTTGGTCGCCCGG
CCTCAGTGAGCGAGCGAGCGCGCAGAGAGGGAGTGGCCAACTCCATCACTAGGGGTTCCTGCGGCCGCAC
GCGTGATCTAACATATCCTGGTGTGGAGTAGGGGACGCTGCTCTGACAGAGGCTCGGGGGCCTGAGCTGG
CTCTGTGAGCTGGGGAGGAGGCAGACAGCCAGGCCTTGTCTGCAAGCAGACCTGGCAGCATTGGGCTGGC
CGCCCCCCAGGGCCTCCTCTTCATGCCCAGTGAATGACTCACCTTGGCACAGACACAATGTTCGGGGTGG
GCACAGTGCCTGCTTCCCGCCGCACCCCAGCCCCCCTCAAATGCCTTCCGAGAAGCCCATTGAGCAGGGG
GCTTGCATTGCACCCCAGCCTGACAGCCTGGCATCTTGGGATAAAAGCAGCACAGCCCCCTAGGGGCTGC
CCTTGCTGTGTGGCGCCACCGGCGGTGGAGAACAAGGCTCTATTCAGCCTGTGCCCAGGAAAGGGGATCA
GGGGATGCCCAGGCATGGACAGTGGGTGGCAGGGGGGGAGAGGAGGGCTGTCTGCTTCCCAGAAGTCCAA
GGACACAAATGGGTGAGGGGAGAGCTCTCCCCATAGCTGGGCTGCGGCCCAACCCCACCCCCTCAGGCTA
TGCCAGGGGGTGTTGCCAGGGGCACCCGGGCATCGCCAGTCTAGCCCACTCCTTCATAAAGCCCTCGCAT
CCCAGGAGCGAGCAGAGCCAGAGCAGGTTGGAGAGGAGACGCATCACCTCCGCTGCTCGCGGGGTCTAGA
GTCGACGCCACCATGAACACGTTGACGGTTTACAATTGGGGTGATTACATCGACCCTGCATTAATCCGTA
AGTTCGAGAAGCAAACGGGTATAAAGGTTATATATCAGACGTTTGACTCCAATGAAGCAATGATGGCAAA
GATTGCTCAAGGTGGAGCAACGTTCGACGTAGCAGTTCCATCTGAGTACGCGATCTCTAAGATGAAGGAA
GATGGATTGCTGATCCCCTTAGACCATTCAAAATTACCTAACCTCAAATACATTAATCCGCGCTTCTTAA
ATTTAAGCTTCGACCCCGGAAACAGATACTCTGTCCCCTACTTCTGGGGTACCGTGGGGATAGTTTACAA
TCCCGGCATGTTGGGTGGTAAGAAGATCACTTCTTGGAACGACTTGTGGGATCCAGACCTGCGCAATCAG
ATCCTGCTTGTTGACGGAGCTCGTGCGGTAATCGGAATGGGACTTAACTCACTCCACTATTCACTCAACG
ACACCAATAAAGAGCATCTCAAGAAGGCCAAAGAGAAGTTGGACAGACTCGTGCCAAATGTGAAAGCCAT
AGTCGGGGATGAAATCAAGATGTTGCTGGCGAATGAGGAAGCAGCGATAGGAGTTGTGTGGAGTGGGGAC
GCTGCGGAGATCATCGCCGAAAATGACAAGTTGGATTACGTGGTGCCCAAAGAGGGATCGAACTTGTGGT
TCGACAATATGGTGATTCCAAAGACCGCGAAGAATATTGAAGGAGCACATAAATTCATTAACTTCATGCT
GGACCCAAAGAATGCGGCGCAGAACGCCGAGTTTGTTGGCTATTCAACCCCAAATAAGAAGGCTTTGGAT
TACATGCCTAAGGAAATCACAGAGTCTAAGAGGCACACGGTCTATATCACCGCCGACAAGCAGAAGAACG
GCATCAAGGCGAACTTCAAGATCCACCTTAACGTGGAGGACGGCAGCGTGCAGCTCGCCGACCACTACCA
GCAGAACACCCCCATCGGCGACGGCCCCGTGCTGCTGCCCGACAACCACTACCTGAGCTATCAGTCCGTG
CTGAGCAAAGACCCCAACGAGAAGCGCGATCACATGGTCCTGCTGGAGTTCGTGACCGCCACCGGGAACT
CTCTCGGCATGGACGAGCTGTACAAGGGCGGTACCGGAGGGAGCATGAGCAAGGGCGAGGAGCTGTTCAC
CGGGGTGGTGCCCATCCTGGTCGAGCTGGACGGCGACGTAAACGGCCACAAGTTCAGCGTGCGCGGCGAG
GGCGAGGGCGATGCCACCAACGGCAAGCTAACCCTGAAGTTCATCTGCACCACCGGCAAGCTGCCCGTGC
CCTGGCCCACCCTCGTGACCACCCTGAGCTACGGCGTGCAGTGCTTCGCCCGCTACCCCGACCACATGAA
GCAGCACGACTTCTTCAAGTCCGCCATGCCCGAAGGCTACGTCCAGGAGCGCACCATCAGCTTCAAGGAC
GACGGAACCTACAAGACCCGCGCCGAGGTGAAGTTAGAGGGCGACACCCTGGTGAACCGCATCGAGCTAA
AGGGCATCGACTTCAAGGAGGACGGCAACATCCTGGGGCACAAGCTGGAGTACAACTTTAACTATCATGA
CAAGCGGTTCTATCCCGATTTCGACTCAATCGGCAATTTAGAAGTTTACAAGAATCTTGGAAAGCGTATG
TTGGCTTACTACAATGAACTGTTCCTGCAATTTAAGATGCACCGCTAAGAATTCGATATCAAGCTTATCG
ATAATCAACCTCTGGATTACAAAATTTGTGAAAGATTGACTGGTATTCTTAACTATGTTGCTCCTTTTAC
GCTATGTGGATACGCTGCTTTAATGCCTTTGTATCATGCTATTGCTTCCCGTATGGCTTTCATTTTCTCC
TCCTTGTATAAATCCTGGTTGCTGTCTCTTTATGAGGAGTTGTGGCCCGTTGTCAGGCAACGTGGCGTGG
TGTGCACTGTGTTTGCTGACGCAACCCCCACTGGTTGGGGCATTGCCACCACCTGTCAGCTCCTTTCCGG
GACTTTCGCTTTCCCCCTCCCTATTGCCACGGCGGAACTCATCGCCGCCTGCCTTGCCCGCTGCTGGACA
GGGGCTCGGCTGTTGGGCACTGACAATTCCGTGGTGTTGTCGGGGAAATCATCGTCCTTTCCTTGGCTGC
TCGCCTATGTTGCCACCTGGATTCTGCGCGGGACGTCCTTCTGCTACGTCCCTTCGGCCCTCAATCCAGC
GGACCTTCCTTCCCGCGGCCTGCTGCCGGCTCTGCGGCCTCTTCCGCGTCTTCGCCTTCGCCCTCAGACG
AGTCGGATCTCCCTTTGGGCCGCCTCCCCGCATCGATACCGAGCGCTGCTCGAGAGATCTACGGGTGGCA
TCCCTGTGACCCCTCCCCAGTGCCTCTCCTGGCCCTGGAAGTTGCCACTCCAGTGCCCACCAGCCTTGTC
CTAATAAAATTAAGTTGCATCATTTTGTCTGACTAGGTGTCCTTCTATAATATTATGGGGTGGAGGGGGG
TGGTATGGAGCAAGGGGCAAGTTGGGAAGACAACCTGTAGGGCCTGCGGGGTCTATTGGGAACCAAGCTG
GAGTGCAGTGGCACAATCTTGGCTCACTGCAATCTCCGCCTCCTGGGTTCAAGCGATTCTCCTGCCTCAG
CCTCCCGAGTTGTTGGGATTCCAGGCATGCATGACCAGGCTCAGCTAATTTTTGTTTTTTTGGTAGAGAC
GGGGTTTCACCATATTGGCCAGGCTGGTCTCCAACTCCTAATCTCAGGTGATCTACCCACCTTGGCCTCC
CAAATTGCTGGGATTACAGGCGTGAACCACTGCTCCCTTCCCTGTCCTTCTGATTTTGTAGGTAACCACG
TGCGGACCGAGCGGCCGCAGGAACCCCTAGTGATGGAGTTGGCCACTCCCTCTCTGCGCGCTCGCTCGCT
CACTGAGGCCGGGCGACCAAAGGTCGCCCGACGCCCGGGCTTTGCCCGGGCGGCCTCAGTGAGCGAGCGA
GCGCGCAGCTGCCTGCAGGGGCGCCTGATGCGGTATTTTCTCCTTACGCATCTGTGCGGTATTTCACACC
GCATA
[95 nt withheld, positions 3926-4020]
T
[46 nt withheld, positions 4022-4067]
C
[141 nt withheld, positions 4069-4209]
CCTTTGACGTTGGAGTCCACGTTCTTT
[37 nt withheld, positions 4237-4273]
ACTCTATCTCGGGCTATTCTTTTGATTTATAAGGGATTTTGCCGATTTCGGTCTATTGGTTAAAAAATGA
GCTGATTTAACAAAAATTTAACGCGAATTTTAACAAAATATTAACGTTTACAATTTTATGGTGCACTCTC
AGTACAATCTGCTCTGATGCCGCATAGTTAAGCCAGCCCCGACACCCGCCAACACCCGCTGACGCGCCCT
GACGGGCTTGTCTGCTCCCGGCATCCGCTTACAGACAAGCTGTGACCGTCTCCGGGAGCTGCATGTGTCA
GAGGTTTTCACCGTCATCACCGAAACGCGCGAGACGAAAGGGCCTCGTGATACGCCTATTTTTATAGGTT
AATGTCATGATAATAATGGTTTCTTAGACGTCAGGTGGCACTTTTCGGGGAAATGTGCGCGGAACCCCTA
TTTGTTTATTTTTCTAAATACATTCAAATATGTATCCGCTCATGAGACAATAACCCTGATAAATGCTTCA
ATAATATTGAAAAAGGAAGAGTATGAGTATTCAACATTTCCGTGTCGCCCTTATTCCCTTTTTTGCGGCA
TTTTGCCTTCCTGTTTTTGCTCACCCAGAAACGCTGGTGAAAGTAAAAGATGCTGAAGATCAGTTGGGTG
CACGAGTGGGTTACATCGAACTGGATCTCAACAGCGGTAAGATCCTTGAGAGTTTTCGCCCCGAAGAACG
TTTTCCAATGATGAGCACTTTTAAAGTTCTGCTATGTGGCGCGGTATTATCCCGTATTGACGCCGGGCAA
GAGCAACTCGGTCGCCGCATACACTATTCTCAGAATGACTTGGTTGAGTACTCACCAGTCACAGAAAAGC
ATCTTACGGATGGCATGACAGTAAGAGAATTATGCAGTGCTGCCATAACCATGAGTGATAACACTGCGGC
CAACTTACTTCTGACAACGATCGGAGGACCGAAGGAGCTAACCGCTTTTTTGCACAACATGGGGGATCAT
GTAACTCGCCTTGATCGTTGGGAACCGGAGCTGAATGAAGCCATACCAAACGACGAGCGTGACACCACGA
TGCCTGTAGCAATGGCAACAACGTTGCGCAAACTATTAACTGGCGAACTACTTACTCTAGCTTCCCGGCA
ACAATTAATAGACTGGATGGAGGCGGATAAAGTTGCAGGACCACTTCTGCGCTCGGCCCTTCCGGCTGGC
TGGTTTATTGCTGATAAATCTGGAGCCGGTGAGCGTGGGTCTCGCGGTATCATTGCAGCACTGGGGCCAG
ATGGTAAGCCCTCCCGTATCGTAGTTATCTACACGACGGGGAGTCAGGCAACTATGGATGAACGAAATAG
ACAGATCGCTGAGATAGGTGCCTCACTGATTAAGCATTGGTAACTGTCAGACCAAGTTTACTCATATATA
CTTTAGATTGATTTAAAACTTCATTTTTAATTTAAAAGGATCTAGGTGAAGATCCTTTTTGATAATCTCA
TGACCAAAATCCCTTAACGTGAGTTTTCGTTCCACTGAGCGTCAGACCCCGTAGAAAAGATCAAAGGATC
TTCTTGAGATCCTTTTTTTCTGCGCGTAATCTGCTGCTTGCAAACAAAAAAACCACCGCTACCAGCGGTG
GTTTGTTTGCCGGATCAAGAGCTACCAACTCTTTTTCCGAAGGTAACTGGCTTCAGCAGAGCGCAGATAC
CAAATACTGTTCTTCTAGTGTAGCCGTAGTTAGGCCACCACTTCAAGAACTCTGTAGCACCGCCTACATA
CCTCGCTCTGCTAATCCTGTTACCAGTGGCTGCTGCCAGTGGCGATAAGTCGTGTCTTACCGGGTTGGAC
TCAAGACGATAGTTACCGGATAAGGCGCAGCGGTCGGGCTGAACGGGGGGTTCGTGCACACAGCCCAGCT
TGGAGCGAACGACCTACACCGAACTGAGATACCTACAGCGTGAGCTATGAGAAAGCGCCACGCTTCCCGA
AGGGAGAAAGGCGGACAGGTATCCGGTAAGCGGCAGGGTCGGAACAGGAGAGCGCACGAGGGAGCTTCCA
GGGGGAAACGCCTGGTATCTTTATAGTCCTGTCGGGTTTCGCCACCTCTGACTTGAGCGTCGATTTTTGT
GATGCTCGTCAGGGGGGCGGAGCCTATGGAAAAACGCCAGCAACGCGGCCTTTTTACGGTTCCTGGCCTT
TTGCTGGCCTTTTGCTCACATGT
Features (pLannotate 1.2.2; 14 found; start..end, strand, type, name):
     12..39      +  repeat_region  AAV2 ITR (fragment): inverted terminal repeat of adeno-associated virus serotype 2 inverted
     68..95      +  repeat_region  AAV2 ITR (fragment): inverted terminal repeat of adeno-associated virus serotype 2 inverted
   1720..2436    +  CDS            cEGFP: cEGFP is a basic (constitutively fluorescent) green fluorescent protein published in 2008, derived from Aequorea victoria.
   2569..2593    +  misc_feature   MCS (fragment): pBluescript multiple cloning site
   2593..3181    +  misc_feature   WPRE: woodchuck hepatitis virus posttranscriptional regulatory element
   3213..3689    +  polyA_signal   hGH poly(A) signal: human growth hormone polyadenylation signal
   3729..3869    +  repeat_region  AAV2 ITR: inverted terminal repeat of adeno-associated virus serotype 2 inverted
   3874..3925    -  misc_feature   bom (fragment): basis of mobility region from pBR322
   3944..4399    +  rep_origin     f1 ori (sequence partly withheld): f1 bacteriophage origin of replication; arrow indicates direction of (+) strand synthesis
   4400..4449    -  misc_feature   bom (fragment): basis of mobility region from pBR322
   4551..4586    -  CDS            rop (fragment): Rop protein, which maintains plasmids at low copy number; rop
   4681..4785    +  promoter       AmpR promoter: bla
   4786..5646    +  CDS            AmpR: β-lactamase; bla; confers resistance to ampicillin, carbenicillin, and related antibiotics
   5817..6405    +  rep_origin     ori: high-copy-number ColE1/pMB1/pBR322/pUC origin of replication
