[The description below was written by a language model from this plasmid's Addgene catalogue record and pLannotate feature annotations shown in this document.]
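Description:
pAAV-GFAP-iPASnFR-L is an adeno-associated virus transfer plasmid (6,466 nt in the sequenced record) built on a pAAV backbone for expressing iPASnFR-L, a synthetic, genetically encoded fluorescent sensor belonging to a family developed to visualise polyamine levels, uptake and distribution. The expression cassette sits between AAV2 inverted terminal repeats, which are the cis elements needed for replication and packaging of the intervening DNA into recombinant AAV particles when rep, cap and helper functions are supplied in trans. The right-hand ITR is annotated in full, whereas the left one is detected only as two short fragments, which is common for these repeat-rich, hard-to-sequence regions.

According to the catalogue entry, transcription is driven by a GFAP promoter, which is generally used to direct expression to astrocytes. The automated annotation does not label this promoter, but an unannotated stretch upstream of the coding region would accommodate it. Within the insert, only a GFP-derived segment (matched as cEGFP) is recognised, consistent with a fluorescent-protein reporter domain. The ligand-binding portion of the sensor is not annotated, and its origin is not stated in the record. Downstream, a WPRE enhances transcript stability and expression, and a human growth hormone polyadenylation signal terminates the message.

For propagation in bacteria, the backbone carries a ColE1/pUC-type origin and an ampicillin resistance gene (β-lactamase) with its own promoter, along with an f1 phage origin and small remnants of pBR322 bom and rop sequences. The depositor lists the plasmid as low copy and grown in a recombination-deficient strain, which helps preserve the ITRs. The insert was assembled by Gibson cloning.
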