Addgene plasmid #225235: pAAV-GFAP-iPASnFR-L
Purpose: AAV expression of iPASnFR-L from GFAP promoter
Depositing lab: Loren Looger. Depositing organization: University of California, San Diego (UCSD). Publication: Genetically encoded fluorescent sensors for visualizing polyamine levels, uptake, and distribution. Tamura R, Chen J, De Jaeger M, Morris JF, Scott DA, Vangheluwe P, Looger LL. bioRxiv 2024.08.21.609037 10.1101/2024.08.21.609037.
Backbone
  Vector backbone: pAAV
  Vector type: AAV
Growth in bacteria
  Bacterial resistance: Ampicillin, 100 μg/mL
  Growth temperature: 37°C
  Growth strain: NEB Stable
  Copy number: Low Copy
Gene/Insert
  Gene/Insert name: iPASnFR-L
  Species: Synthetic
  Cloning method: Gibson Cloning
Terms and licenses: Academic/Nonprofit Terms; Industry Terms: Not Available to Industry
Depositor comments: Please visit https://doi.org/10.1101/2024.08.21.609037 for bioRxiv preprint.
How to cite: pAAV-GFAP-iPASnFR-L was a gift from Loren Looger (Addgene plasmid # 225235 ; http://n2t.net/addgene:225235 ; RRID:Addgene_225235)
